>Addgene plasmid #148264 | pnEA-NpM-DmCUP_325-376-R329ER336E-GB1_AA | depositor full sequence | sequence record 290712 | Full Sequence
TTCTTGAAGACGAAAGGGCCTCGTGATACGCCTATTTTTATAGGTTAATGTCATGATAATAATGGTTTCT
TAGACGTCAGGTGGCACTTTTCGGGGAAATGTGCGCGGAACCCCTATTTGTTTATTTTTCTAAATACATT
CAAATATGTATCCGCTCATGAGACAATAACCCTGATAAATGCTTCAATAATATTGAAAAAGGAAGAGTAT
GAGTATTCAACATTTCCGTGTCGCCCTTATTCCCTTTTTTGCGGCATTTTGCCTTCCTGTTTTTGCTCAC
CCAGAAACGCTGGTGAAAGTAAAAGATGCTGAAGATCAGTTGGGTGCACGAGTGGGTTACATCGAACTGG
ATCTCAACAGCGGTAAGATCCTTGAGAGTTTTCGCCCCGAAGAACGTTTTCCAATGATGAGCACTTTTAA
AGTTCTGCTATGTGGCGCGGTATTATCCCGTGTTGACGCCGGGCAAGAGCAACTCGGTCGCCGCATACAC
TATTCTCAGAATGACTTGGTTGAGTACTCACCAGTCACAGAAAAGCATCTTACGGATGGCATGACAGTAA
GAGAATTATGCAGTGCTGCCATAACCATGAGTGATAACACTGCGGCCAACTTACTTCTGACAACGATCGG
AGGACCGAAGGAGCTAACCGCTTTTTTGCACAACATGGGGGATCATGTAACTCGCCTTGATCGTTGGGAA
CCGGAGCTGAATGAAGCCATACCAAACGACGAGCGTGACACCACGATGCCTGCAGCAATGGCAACAACGT
TGCGCAAACTATTAACTGGCGAACTACTTACTCTAGCTTCCCGGCAACAATTAATAGACTGGATGGAGGC
GGATAAAGTTGCAGGACCACTTCTGCGCTCGGCCCTTCCGGCTGGCTGGTTTATTGCTGATAAATCTGGA
GCCGGTGAGCGTGGGTCTCGCGGTATCATTGCAGCACTGGGGCCAGATGGTAAGCCCTCCCGTATCGTAG
TTATCTACACGACGGGGAGTCAGGCAACTATGGATGAACGAAATAGACAGATCGCTGAGATAGGTGCCTC
ACTGATTAAGCATTGGTAACTGTCAGACCAAGTTTACTCATATATACTTTAGATTGATTTAAAACTTCAT
TTTTAATTTAAAAGGATCTAGGTGAAGATCCTTTTTGATAATCTCATGACCAAAATCCCTTAACGTGAGT
TTTCGTTCCACTGAGCGTCAGACCCCGTAGAAAAGATCAAAGGATCTTCTTGAGATCCTTTTTTTCTGCG
CGTAATCTGCTGCTTGCAAACAAAAAAACCACCGCTACCAGCGGTGGTTTGTTTGCCGGATCAAGAGCTA
CCAACTCTTTTTCCGAAGGTAACTGGCTTCAGCAGAGCGCAGATACCAAATACTGTCCTTCTAGTGTAGC
CGTAGTTAGGCCACCACTTCAAGAACTCTGTAGCACCGCCTACATACCTCGCTCTGCTAATCCTGTTACC
AGTGGCTGCTGCCAGTGGCGATAAGTCGTGTCTTACCGGGTTGGACTCAAGACGATAGTTACCGGATAAG
GCGCAGCGGTCGGGCTGAACGGGGGGTTCGTGCACACAGCCCAGCTTGGAGCGAACGACCTACACCGAAC
TGAGATACCTACAGCGTGAGCTATGAGAAAGCGCCACGCTTCCCGAAGGGAGAAAGGCGGACAGGTATCC
GGTAAGCGGCAGGGTCGGAACAGGAGAGCGCACGAGGGAGCTTCCAGGGGGAAACGCCTGGTATCTTTAT
AGTCCTGTCGGGTTTCGCCACCTCTGACTTGAGCGTCGATTTTTGTGATGCTCGTCAGGGGGGCGGAGCC
TATGGAAAAACGCCAGCAACGCGGCCTTTTTACGGTTCCTGGCCTTTTGCTGGCCTTTTGCTCACATGTT
CTTTCCTGCGTTATCCCCTGATTCTGTGGATAACCGTATTACCGCCTTTGAGTGAGCTGATACCGCTCGC
CGCAGCCGAACGACCGAGCGCAGCGAGTCAGTGAGCGAGGAAGCGGAAGAGCGCCTGATGCGGTATTTTC
TCCTTACGCATCTGTGCGGTATTTCACACCGCATATATGGTGCACTCTCAGTACAATCTGCTCTGATGCC
GCATAGTTAAGCCAGTATACACTCCGCTATCGCTACGTGACTGGGTCATGGCTGCGCCCCGACACCCGCC
AACACCCGCTGACGCGCCCTGACGGGCTTGTCTGCTCCCGGCATCCGCTTACAGACAAGCTGTGACCGTC
TCCGGGAGCTGCATGTGTCAGAGGTTTTCACCGTCATCACCGAAACGCGCGAGGCAGCTGCGGTAAAGCT
CATCAGCGTGGTCGTGAAGCGATTCACAGATGTCTGCCTGTTCATCCGCGTCCAGCTCGTTGAGTTTCTC
CAGAAGCGTTAATGTCTGGCTTCTGATAAAGCGGGCCATGTTAAGGGCGGTTTTTTCCTGTTTGGTCACT
GATGCCTCCGTGTAAGGGGGATTTCTGTTCATGGGGGTAATGATACCGATGAAACGAGAGAGGATGCTCA
CGATACGGGTTACTGATGATGAACATGCCCGGTTACTGGAACGTTGTGAGGGTAAACAACTGGCGGTATG
GATGCGGCGGGACCAGAGAAAAATCACTCAGGGTCAATGCCAGCGCTTCGTTAATACAGATGTAGGTGTT
CCACAGGGTAGCCAGCAGCATCCTGCGATGCAGATCCGGAACATAATGGTGCAGGGCGCTGACTTCCGCG
TTTCCAGACTTTACGAAACACGGAAACCGAAGACCATTCATGTTGTTGCTCAGGTCGCAGACGTTTTGCA
GCAGCAGTCGCTTCACGTTCGCTCGCGTATCGGTGATTCATTCTGCTAACCAGTAAGGCAACCCCGCCAG
CCTAGCCGGGTCCTCAACGACAGGAGCACGATCATGCGCACCCGTGGCCAGGACCCAACGCTGCCCGAGA
TGCGCCGCGTGCGGCTGCTGGAGATGGCGGACGCGATGGATATGTTCTGCCAAGGGTTGGTTTGCGCATT
CACAGTTCTCCGCAAGAATTGATTGGCTCCAATTCTTGGAGTGGTGAATCCGTTAGCGAGGTGCCGCCGG
CTTCCATTCAGGTCGAGGTGGCCCGGCTCCATGCACCGCGACGCAACGCGGGGAGGCAGACAAGGTATAG
GGCGGCGCCTACAATCCATGCCAACCCGTTCCATGTGCTCGCCGAGGCGGCATAAATCGCCGTGACGATC
AGCGGTCCAGTGATCGAAGTTAGGCTGGTAAGAGCCGCGAGCGATCCTTGAAGCTGTCCCTGATGGTCGT
CATCTACCTGCCTGGACAGCATGGCCTGCAACGCGGGCATCCCGATGCCGCCGGAAGCGAGAAGAATCAT
AATGGGGAAGGCCATCCAGCCTCGCGTCGCGAACGCCAGCAAGACGTAGCCCAGCGCGTCGGCCGCCATG
CCGGCGATAATGGCCTGCTTCTCGCCGAAACGTTTGGTGGCGGGACCAGTGACGAAGGCTTGAGCGAGGG
CGTGCAAGATTCCGAATACCGCAAGCGACAGGCCGATCATCGTCGCGCTCCAGCGAAAGCGGTCCTCGCC
GAAAATGACCCAGAGCGCTGCCGGCACCTGTCCTACGAGTTGCATGATAAAGAAGACAGTCATAAGTGCG
GCGACGATAGTCATGCCCCGCGCCCACCGGAAGGAGCTGACTGGGTTGAAGGCTCTCAAGGGCATCGGTC
GAGATCCCGGTGCCTAATGAGTGAGCTAACTTACATTAATTGCGTTGCGCTCACTGCCCGCTTTCCAGTC
GGGAAACCTGTCGTGCCAGCTGCATTAATGAATCGGCCAACGCGCGGGGAGAGGCGGTTTGCGTATTGGG
CGCCAGGGTGGTTTTTCTTTTCACCAGTGAGACGGGCAACAGCTGATTGCCCTTCACCGCCTGGCCCTGA
GAGAGTTGCAGCAAGCGGTCCACGCTGGTTTGCCCCAGCAGGCGAAAATCCTGTTTGATGGTGGTTAACG
GCGGGATATAACATGAGCTGTCTTCGGTATCGTCGTATCCCACTACCGAGATATCCGCACCAACGCGCAG
CCCGGACTCGGTAATGGCGCGCATTGCGCCCAGCGCCATCTGATCGTTGGCAACCAGCATCGCAGTGGGA
ACGATGCCCTCATTCAGCATTTGCATGGTTTGTTGAAAACCGGACATGGCACTCCAGTCGCCTTCCCGTT
CCGCTATCGGCTGAATTTGATTGCGAGTGAGATATTTATGCCAGCCAGCCAGACGCAGACGCGCCGAGAC
AGAACTTAATGGGCCCGCTAACAGCGCGATTTGCTGGTGACCCAATGCGACCAGATGCTCCACGCCCAGT
CGCGTACCGTCTTCATGGGAGAAAATAATACTGTTGATGGGTGTCTGGTCAGAGACATCAAGAAATAACG
CCGGAACATTAGTGCAGGCAGCTTCCACAGCAATGGCATCCTGGTCATCCAGCGGATAGTTAATGATCAG
CCCACTGACGCGTTGCGCGAGAAGATTGTGCACCGCCGCTTTACAGGCTTCGACGCCGCTTCGTTCTACC
ATCGACACCACCACGCTGGCACCCAGTTGATCGGCGCGAGATTTAATCGCCGCGACAATTTGCGACGGCG
CGTGCAGGGCCAGACTGGAGGTGGCAACGCCAATCAGCAACGACTGTTTGCCCGCCAGTTGTTGTGCCAC
GCGGTTGGGAATGTAATTCAGCTCCGCCATCGCCGCTTCCACTTTTTCCCGCGTTTTCGCAGAAACGTGG
CTGGCCTGGTTCACCACGCGGGAAACGGTCTGATAAGAGACACCGGCATACTCTGCGACATCGTATAACG
TTACTGGTTTCACATTCACCACCCTGAATTGACTCTCTTCCGGGCGCTATCATGCCATACCGCGAAAGGT
TTTGCGCCATTCGATGGTGTCCGGGATCTCGACGCTCTCCCTTATGCGACTCCTGCATTAGGAAGCAGCC
CAGTAGTAGGTTGAGGCCGTTGAGCACCGCCGCCGCAAGGAATGGTGCATGCAAGGAGATGGCGCCCAAC
AGTCCCCCGGCCACGGGGCCTGCCACCATACCCACGCCGAAACAAGCGCTCATGAGCCCGAAGTGGCGAG
CCCGATCTTCCCCATCGGTGATGTCGGCGATATAGGCGCCAGCAACCGCACCTGTGGCGCCGGTGATGCC
GGCCACGATGCGTCCGGCGTAGAGGATCGAGATCTCGATCCCGCGAAATTAATACGACTCACTATAGGGG
AATTGTGAGCGGATAACAATTCCCCACTAGTAATAATTTTGTTTAACTTTAAGAAGGAGATATACCATGG
AAACTGAAGAAGGTAAACTGGTAATCTGGATTAACGGCGATAAAGGCTATAACGGTCTCGCTGAAGTCGG
TAAGAAATTCGAGAAAGATACCGGAATTAAAGTCACCGTTGAGCATCCGGATAAACTGGAAGAGAAATTC
CCACAGGTTGCGGCAACTGGCGATGGCCCTGACATTATCTTCTGGGCACACGACCGCTTTGGTGGCTACG
CTCAATCTGGCCTGTTGGCTGAAATCACCCCGGACAAAGCGTTCCAGGACAAGCTGTATCCGTTTACCTG
GGATGCCGTACGTTACAACGGCAAGCTGATTGCTTACCCGATCGCTGTTGAAGCGTTATCGCTGATTTAT
AACAAAGACCTGCTGCCGAACCCGCCAAAAACCTGGGAAGAGATCCCGGCGCTGGATAAAGAACTGAAAG
CGAAAGGTAAGAGCGCCCTGATGTTCAACCTGCAAGAACCGTACTTCACCTGGCCGCTGATTGCTGCTGA
CGGGGGTTATGCGTTCAAGTATGAAAACGGCAAGTACGACATTAAAGACGTGGGCGTGGATAACGCTGGC
GCGAAAGCGGGTCTGACCTTCCTGGTTGACCTGATTAAAAACAAACACATGAATGCAGACACCGATTACT
CCATCGCAGAAGCTGCCTTTAATAAAGGCGAAACAGCGATGACCATCAACGGCCCGTGGGCATGGTCCAA
CATCGACACCAGCAAAGTGAATTATGGTGTAACGGTACTGCCGACCTTCAAGGGTCAACCATCCAAACCG
TTCGTTGGCGTGCTGAGCGCAGGTATTAACGCCGCCAGTCCGAACAAAGAGCTGGCAAAAGAGTTCCTCG
AAAACTATCTGCTGACTGATGAAGGTCTGGAAGCGGTTAATAAAGACAAACCGCTGGGTGCCGTAGCGCT
GAAGTCTTACGAGGAAGAGTTGGCGAAAGATCCACGTATTGCCGCCACGATGGAAAACGCCCAGAAAGGT
GAAATCATGCCGAACATCCCGCAGATGTCCGCTTTCTGGTATGCCGTGCGTACTGCGGTGATCAACGCCG
CCAGCGGTCGTCAGACTGTCGATGAAGCCCTTAAAGACGCGCAGACTGGTACCGGCAGCGGCCTGGAAGT
TCTGTTCCAGGGGCCCCATATGAAGAGCTATACCGAGTCCCGCCTGATGGACATTGAGAACGGGATGTTC
AATGCCCTGATGCACAGGTCCAAGGAGAGCTTTGTGATGCCTCGCATCGCCACCTGCGACGACATTGAGT
TGGAGGGAAGGCTTCGCCGCATGAATATTTGGCGCACCGCTAGCATGCAGTACAAACTTATCCTGAACGG
TAAAACCCTGAAAGGTGAAACCACCACCGAAGCTGTTGACGCTGCTACCGCGGAAAAAGTTTTCAAACAG
TACGCTAACGACAACGGTGTTGACGGTGAATGGACCTACGACGACGCTACCAAAACCTACACCGTAACGG
AATGAGTTGGCTGCTGCCACCGCTGAGCAATAACTAGCATAACCCCTTGGGGCCTCTAAACGGGTCTTGA
GGGGTTTTTTGCTGAAAGGAGGAACTATATCCGGATATCCCGCAAGAGGCCCGGCAGTACCGGCATAACC
AAGCCTATGCCTACAGCATCCAGGGTGACGGTGCCGAGGATGACGATGAGCGCATTGTTAGATTTCATAC
ACGGTGCCTGACTGCGTTAGCAATTTAACTGTGATAAACTACCGCATTAAAGCTTATCGATGATAAGCTG
TCAAACATGAGAA
Features (pLannotate 1.2.2; 21 found; start..end, strand, type, name):
    104..208     +  promoter       AmpR promoter: bla
    209..1069    +  CDS            AmpR: β-lactamase; bla; confers resistance to ampicillin, carbenicillin, and related antibiotics
   1240..1828    +  rep_origin     ori: high-copy-number ColE1/pMB1/pBR322/pUC origin of replication
   2014..2156    -  misc_feature   bom: basis of mobility region from pBR322
   2258..2449    -  CDS            rop: Rop protein, which maintains plasmids at low copy number; rop
   2466..2846    +  CDS            YPB1_ECOLX: Protein predicted: Swiss-Prot protein existence level 4. From Escherichia coli.
   3088..3712    -  CDS            TcR (fragment): tetracycline efflux protein; tet; confers resistance to tetracycline
   3727..3748    -  protein_bind   CAP binding site: CAP binding activates transcription in the presence of cAMP. E. coli catabolite activator protein
   3761..4843    -  CDS            lacI: lac repressor; lacI; The lac repressor binds to the lac operator to inhibit transcription in E. coli. This inhibition can be relieved by adding lactose or isopropyl-β-D-thiogalactopyranoside (IPTG).
   4844..4921    -  promoter       lacI promoter: lacI
   4929..5208    -  CDS            TcR (fragment): tetracycline efflux protein; tet; confers resistance to tetracycline
   5230..5248    +  promoter       T7 promoter: promoter for bacteriophage T7 RNA polymerase
   5249..5273    +  protein_bind   lac operator: The lac repressor binds to the lac operator to inhibit transcription in E. coli. This inhibition can be relieved by adding lactose or isopropyl-β-D-thiogalactopyranoside (IPTG). lac repressor encoded by lacI
   5288..5310    +  RBS            RBS: efficient ribosome binding site from bacteriophage T7 gene 10 (Olins and Rangwala, 1989)
   5321..6417    +  CDS            MBP (fragment): maltose binding protein from E. coli; malE (mutated); This version of the gene does not encode a signal sequence, so MBP will remain in the cytosol.
   6463..6621    +  CDS            cup (fragment): CUP_DROME - Also known as fs(2)cup. Experimental evidence at protein level: Swiss-Prot protein existence level 1. Adapter protein that plays a central role in localization of transcripts in the oocyte and in young embryos (PubMed:9118812). Maintains RNA targets in a repressed state by promoting their deadenylation and protects deadenylated mRNAs from further degradation (PubMed:21937713). Binds to and recruits eIF-4E to the 3'-UTR of some mRNA targets which prevents interaction between eIF4E1 and eIF4G (PubMed:14685270, PubMed:15465908, PubMed:21081899). This may contribute to translational re
   6631..6788    +  CDS            GB1 (fragment): B1 domain of Streptococcal protein G effective as a solubilizing fusion partner (Cheng and Patel, 2004)
   6793..6816    +  CDS            SET1 (fragment): solubility-enhancement tag derived from T7 phage gene 10B
   6824..6871    +  terminator     T7 terminator: transcription terminator for bacteriophage T7 RNA polymerase
   6894..6998    -  CDS            TcR (fragment): tetracycline efflux protein; tet; confers resistance to tetracycline
   7046..7074    -  promoter       tet promoter: E. coli promoter for tetracycline efflux protein gene
