[The description below was written by a language model from this plasmid's Addgene catalogue record and pLannotate feature annotations shown in this document.]
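Description:
pnEA-NpM-DmCUP_325-376-R329ER336E-GB1_AA is a 7,083 nt bacterial expression plasmid for producing a short mutant fragment of the Drosophila melanogaster Cup protein in E. coli. The catalogue lists the backbone as unknown, but the annotated features point to a pBR322-derived, pET-style architecture. These include a ColE1/pMB1-type origin accompanied by the bom region and the rop gene, which is consistent with the recorded low copy number. There is also an ampicillin resistance cassette (bla with its own promoter) for selection, and several disrupted remnants of the tetracycline resistance gene and its promoter that flank the inserted expression and lacI modules.

Expression is driven by a T7 promoter followed by a lac operator and the phage T7 gene 10 ribosome binding site. A plasmid-borne lacI gene supplies repressor, so transcription depends on a host providing T7 RNA polymerase and is inducible with IPTG. The open reading frame encodes an N-terminal maltose binding protein lacking its signal sequence (so it stays cytosolic), then Cup residues 325–376 carrying the R329E and R336E substitutions. This is followed by a C-terminal GB1 domain from streptococcal protein G, a solubility-enhancing partner, and a short region annotated as matching a T7 gene 10B-derived solubility tag. A T7 terminator closes the unit. The depositor notes that residue numbering follows a 1117-amino-acid reference that differs from the one used for their full-length clone.

Cup is an eIF4E-binding translational repressor, and the associated study concerns the architecture of 4E-BP inhibitors bound to eIF4E. The construct therefore fits recombinant production of a soluble mutant Cup peptide for binding or structural work, although the record does not state what the two substitutions are meant to test.
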