Addgene plasmid #148264: pnEA-NpM-DmCUP_325-376-R329ER336E-GB1_AA
Purpose: Bacterial Expression of DmCup_325-376-R329ER336E
Depositing lab: Elisa Izaurralde. Depositing organization: Max Planck Institute for Developmental Biology. Publication: Molecular architecture of 4E-BP translational inhibitors bound to eIF4E. Peter D, Igreja C, Weber R, Wohlbold L, Weiler C, Ebertsch L, Weichenrieder O, Izaurralde E. Mol Cell. 2015 Mar 19;57(6):1074-87. doi: 10.1016/j.molcel.2015.01.017. Epub 2015 Feb 19. PubMed 25702871.
Backbone
  Vector backbone: Unknown
  Vector type: Bacterial Expression
Growth in bacteria
  Bacterial resistance: Ampicillin, 100 μg/mL
  Growth temperature: 37°C
  Growth strain: DH5alpha
  Copy number: Low Copy
Gene/Insert
  Gene/Insert name: DmCup_325-376-R329ER336E
  Species: D. melanogaster (fly)
  Entrez Gene: cup (a.k.a. Dmel_CG11181, CG11181, CUP, Cup, DmCup, Dmel\CG11181, fs(1)cup, fs(2)cup, i239)
  Cloning method: Unknown
Terms and licenses: Academic/Nonprofit Terms; Industry Terms: Not Available to Industry
Depositor comments: ATTENTION: new reference, that is NOT the same reference as our full length clone has. NCBI:NM_078769.3 (length AA 1117) Plasmids from this collection were made available to the research community and donated after the lab closed. Please note that the sequence provided by the depositing laboratory may be theoretical/predicted or based on Sanger sequencing results. There may be discrepancies between sequencing results obtained by Addgene and the depositor sequence. If an Addgene verified sequence is not available, please contact before placing your order to request that our lab fully sequence the plasmid.
How to cite: pnEA-NpM-DmCUP_325-376-R329ER336E-GB1_AA was a gift from Elisa Izaurralde (Addgene plasmid # 148264 ; http://n2t.net/addgene:148264 ; RRID:Addgene_148264)
